>Addgene plasmid #250480 | pPR-1_C_LD5N | addgene full sequence | sequence record 498624 | Addgene NGS Result
ACATAAGAGAATTGTTTGACAAAATGCCAGAAAGAGACGTAGTGAGCTGGAACGCCATGATATCGGGATA
TGCCCAAAATGGCAGGATTGATGAGGCACTTGTCTTCACGAAGTGGCTCTTCAGTGGACGAAAGGGCCTC
GTGATACGCCTATTTTTATAGGTTAATGTCATGATAATAATGGTTTCTTAGACGTCAGGTGGCACTTTTC
GGGGAAATGTGCGCGGAACCCCTATTTGTTTATTTTTCTAAATACATTCAAATATGTATCCGCTCATGAG
ACAATAACCCTGATAAATGCTTCAATAATATTGAAAAAGGAAGAGTATGGCTAAAATGAGAATATCACCG
GAATTGAAAAAACTGATCGAAAAATACCGCTGCGTAAAAGATACGGAAGGAATGTCTCCTGCTAAGGTAT
ATAAGCTGGTGGGAGAAAATGAAAACCTATATTTAAAAATGACGGACAGCCGGTATAAAGGGACCACCTA
TGATGTGGAACGGGAAAAGGACATGATGCTATGGCTGGAAGGAAAGCTGCCTGTTCCAAAGGTCCTGCAC
TTTGAACGGCATGATGGCTGGAGCAATCTGCTCATGAGTGAGGCCGATGGCGTCCTTTGCTCGGAAGAGT
ATGAAGATGAACAAAGCCCTGAAAAGATTATCGAGCTGTATGCGGAGTGCATCAGGCTCTTTCACTCCAT
CGACATATCGGATTGTCCCTATACGAATAGCTTAGACAGCCGCTTAGCCGAATTGGATTACTTACTGAAT
AACGATCTGGCCGATGTGGATTGCGAAAACTGGGAAGAGGACACTCCATTTAAAGATCCGCGCGAGCTGT
ATGATTTTTTAAAGACGGAAAAGCCCGAAGAGGAACTTGTCTTTTCCCACGGCGACCTGGGAGACAGCAA
CATCTTTGTGAAAGATGGCAAAGTAAGTGGCTTTATTGATCTTGGGAGAAGCGGCAGGGCGGACAAGTGG
TATGACATTGCCTTCTGCGTCCGGTCGCTCAGGGAGGATATCGGGGAAGAACAGTATGTCGAGCTATTTT
TTGACTTACTGGGGATCAAGCCTGATTGGGAGAAAATAAAATATTATATTTTACTGGATGAATTGTTTTA
GCTGTCAGACCAAGTTTACTCATATATACTTTAGATTGATTTAAAACTTCATTTTTAATTTAAAAGGATC
TAGGTGAAGATCCTTTTTGATAATCTCATGACCAAAATCCCTTAACGTGAGTTTTCGTTCCACTGAGCGT
CAGACCCCGTAGAAAAGATCAAAGGATCTTCTTGAGATCCTTTTTTTCTGCGCGTAATCTGCTGCTTGCA
AACAAAAAAACCACCGCTACCAGCGGTGGTTTGTTTGCCGGATCAAGAGCTACCAACTCTTTTTCCGAAG
GTAACTGGCTTCAGCAGAGCGCAGATACCAAATACTGTTCTTCTAGTGTAGCCGTAGTTAGGCCACCACT
TCAAGAACTCTGTAGCACCGCCTACATACCTCGCTCTGCTAATCCTGTTACCAGTGGCTGCTGCCAGTGG
CGATAAGTCGTGTCTTACCGGGTTGGACTCAAGACGATAGTTACCGGATAAGGCGCAGCGGTCGGGCTGA
ACGGGGGGTTCGTGCACACAGCCCAGCTTGGAGCGAACGACCTACACCGAACTGAGATACCTACAGCGTG
AGCTATGAGAAAGCGCCACGCTTCCCGAAGGGAGAAAGGCGGACAGGTATCCGGTAAGCGGCAGGGTCGG
AACAGGAGAGCGCACGAGGGAGCTTCCAGGGGGAAACGCCTGGTATCTTTATAGTCCTGTCGGGTTTCGC
CACCTCTGACTTGAGCGTCGATTTTTGTGATGCTCGTCAGGGGGGCGGAGCCTATGGAAAAACGCCAGCA
ACGCGGCCTTTTTACGGTTCCTGGCCTTTTGCTGGCCTTTTGCTCACATGTTCTTTCCTGCGTTATCCCC
TGATTCTGTGGATAACCGTATTACCGCCTTTGAGTGAGCTGATACCGCTCGCCGCAGCCGAACGACCGAG
CGCAGCGAGTCAGTGAGCGAGGAAGCGGAAGAGCGCCCAATACGCAAACCGCCTCTCCCCGCGCGTTGGC
CGATTCATTAATCACTCTGTGAAG
Features (pLannotate 1.2.2; 5 found; start..end, strand, type, name):
    222..326     +  promoter       AmpR promoter: bla
    327..1121    +  CDS            KanR: aminoglycoside phosphotransferase; aphA-3; confers resistance to kanamycin
   1292..1880    +  rep_origin     ori: high-copy-number ColE1/pMB1/pBR322/pUC origin of replication
   2063..2112    +  CDS            lacI (fragment): lac repressor; lacI; The lac repressor binds to the lac operator to inhibit transcription in E. coli. This inhibition can be relieved by adding lactose or isopropyl-β-D-thiogalactopyranoside (IPTG).
   2121..134     +  CDS            PCMP-H40 (fragment) (across the origin): PPR32_ARATH - Also known as CRR22 From Arabidopsis thaliana (Mouse-ear cress).
