[The description below was written by a language model from this plasmid's Addgene catalogue record and pLannotate feature annotations shown in this document.]
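Description:
pPR-1_C_LD5N is a small (about 2.1 kb) synthetic-biology module plasmid from the GRASP toolkit, a library of 42 plasmids for MoClo/Golden Gate assembly of synthetic pentatricopeptide repeat (sPPR) RNA-binding proteins. It is built in the pAGM1311 backbone, a MoClo-system cloning vector, and is maintained in E. coli as a high-copy plasmid through a ColE1/pUC-type origin of replication. Selection is by kanamycin, with an aminoglycoside phosphotransferase (aphA-3) coding sequence expressed from the bla (AmpR) promoter. A short annotated lacI fragment next to the insert is most likely a backbone remnant and not a functional repressor gene.

The payload is the synthetic insert C_LD5N, cloned by Golden Gate. The automated annotation detects it as a short coding fragment spanning the numbering origin of the circular sequence, with similarity to the Arabidopsis thaliana PPR protein PCMP-H40 (CRR22). This fits a designed PPR motif sequence modelled on plant editing-factor PPR proteins. The record does not spell out what the module name encodes, such as its position in the array or its nucleotide specificity. No promoter, tag or terminator for expressing the insert is annotated, which suits its role as a part donor rather than an expression construct.

According to the record, the kit's modules are combined to build sPPR proteins with 9, 14 or 19 motifs, which can be directed to any RNA sequence of the same length. This module is listed as one for assembling sPPR proteins intended for RNA editing. Details of the assembly hierarchy and the flanking type IIS sites and overhangs are not given in the record.
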