Addgene plasmid #250480: pPR-1_C_LD5N
Purpose: GRASP module to assemble sPPR proteins for RNA editing: module C_LD5N
Depositing lab: Ian Small. Depositing organization: University of Western Australia. Publication: GRASP: a modular toolkit for building synthetic pentatricopeptide repeat RNA-binding proteins. Dennis M, Low SY, Viljoen A, Pullakhandam A, Colas des Francs-Small C, Campbell-Clause L, Bond CS, Small I, Kwok van der Giezen FM. Nucleic Acids Res. 2025 Oct 28;53(20):gkaf1169. doi: 10.1093/nar/gkaf1169. PubMed 41224122.
Backbone
  Vector backbone: pAGM1311
  Backbone manufacturer: Sylvestre Marillonnet
  Vector type: Synthetic Biology
Growth in bacteria
  Bacterial resistance: Kanamycin, 50 μg/mL
  Growth temperature: 37°C
  Growth strain: DH5alpha
  Copy number: High Copy
Gene/Insert
  Gene/Insert name: C_LD5N
  Species: Synthetic
  Cloning method: Golden Gate
Terms and licenses: Academic/Nonprofit Terms; Industry Terms: Not Available to Industry
Depositor comments: GRASP kit for MoClo assembly of sPPR proteins is a library of 42 plasmids which can be combined to assemble sPPR proteins with 9, 14, or 19 motifs to target any RNA sequence of the same length. See the original publication for more information, and find code for analysis and script for GRASP assembly at https://github.com/farleykvdg/GRASP.
How to cite: pPR-1_C_LD5N was a gift from Ian Small (Addgene plasmid # 250480 ; http://n2t.net/addgene:250480 ; RRID:Addgene_250480)
