>Addgene plasmid #250480 | pPR-1_C_LD5N | depositor partial sequence | sequence record 494225 | C_LD5N
AAGAGAATTGTTTGACAAAATGCCAGAAAGAGACGTAGTGAGCTGGAACGCCATGATATCGGGATATGCC
CAAAATGGCAGGATTGATGAGGCAC
